>Addgene plasmid #121021 | U8m | addgene full sequence | sequence record 236184 | Addgene NGS Result
AATAGGCGTATCACGAGGCAGAATTTCAGATAAAAAAAATCCTTAGCTTTCGCTAAGGATGATTTCTGGA
ATTCGCGGCCGCTTCTAGAGACTAGTGGGTCTCATACTGGGCCCAAGTTCACTTAAAAAGGAGATCAACA
ATGAAAGCAATTTTCGTACTGAAACATCTTAATCATGCGATGGACGGTTTCTAATGAGAGACCTACTAGT
AGCGGCCGCTGCAGGCTTCCTCGCTCACTGACTCGCTGCGCTCGGTCGTTCGGCTGCGGCGAGCGGTATC
AGCTCACTCAAAGGCGGTAATACGGTTATCCACAGAATCAGGGGATAACGCAGGAAAGAACATGTGAGCA
AAAGGCCAGCAAAAGGCCAGGAACCGTAAAAAGGCCGCGTTGCTGGCGTTTTTCCACAGGCTCCGCCCCC
CTGACGAGCATCACAAAAATCGACGCTCAAGTCAGAGGTGGCGAAACCCGACAGGACTATAAAGATACCA
GGCGTTTCCCCCTGGAAGCTCCCTCGTGCGCTCTCCTGTTCCGACCCTGCCGCTTACCGGATACCTGTCC
GCCTTTCTCCCTTCGGGAAGCGTGGCGCTTTCTCATAGCTCACGCTGTAGGTATCTCAGTTCGGTGTAGG
TCGTTCGCTCCAAGCTGGGCTGTGTGCACGAACCCCCCGTTCAGCCCGACCGCTGCGCCTTATCCGGTAA
CTATCGTCTTGAGTCCAACCCGGTAAGACACGACTTATCGCCACTGGCAGCAGCCACTGGTAACAGGATT
AGCAGAGCGAGGTATGTAGGCGGTGCTACAGAGTTCTTGAAGTGGTGGCCTAACTACGGCTACACTAGAA
GAACAGTATTTGGTATCTGCGCTCTGCTGAAGCCAGTTACCTTCGGAAAAAGAGTTGGTAGCTCTTGATC
CGGCAAACAAACCACCGCTGGTAGCGGTGGTTTTTTTGTTTGCAAGCAGCAGATTACGCGCAGAAAAAAA
GGATCTCAAGAAGATCCTTTGATCTTTTCTACGGGGTCTGACGCTCAGTGGAACGAAAACTCACGTTAAG
GGATTTTGGTCATGAGATTATCAAAAAGGATCTTCACCTAGATCCTTTTAAATTAAAAATGAAGTTTTAA
ATCAATCTAAAGTATATATGAGTAAACTTGGTCTGACAGTTACCAATGCTTAATCAGTGAGGCACCTATC
TCAGCGATCTGTCTATTTCGTTCATCCATAGTTGCCTGACTCCCCGTCGTGTAGATAACTACGATACGGG
AGGGCTTACCATCTGGCCCCAGTGCTGCAATGATACCGCGCGACCCACGCTCACCGGCTCCAGATTTATC
AGCAATAAACCAGCCAGCCGGAAGGGCCGAGCGCAGAAGTGGTCCTGCAACTTTATCCGCCTCCATCCAG
TCTATTAATTGTTGCCGGGAAGCTAGAGTAAGTAGTTCGCCAGTTAATAGTTTGCGCAACGTTGTTGCCA
TTGCTACAGGCATCGTGGTGTCACGCTCGTCGTTTGGTATGGCTTCATTCAGCTCCGGTTCCCAACGATC
AAGGCGAGTTACATGATCCCCCATGTTGTGCAAAAAAGCGGTTAGCTCCTTCGGTCCTCCGATCGTTGTC
AGAAGTAAGTTGGCCGCAGTGTTATCACTCATGGTTATGGCAGCACTGCATAATTCTCTTACTGTCATGC
CATCCGTAAGATGCTTTTCTGTGACTGGTGAGTACTCAACCAAGTCATTCTGAGAATAGTGTATGCGGCG
ACCGAGTTGCTCTTGCCCGGCGTCAATACGGGATAATACCGCGCCACATAGCAGAACTTTAAAAGTGCTC
ATCATTGGAAAACGTTCTTCGGGGCGAAAACTCTCAAGGATCTTACCGCTGTTGAGATCCAGTTCGATGT
AACCCACTCGTGCACCCAACTGATCTTCAGCATCTTTTACTTTCACCAGCGTTTCTGGGTGAGCAAAAAC
AGGAAGGCAAAATGCCGCAAAAAAGGGAATAAGGGCGACACGGAAATGTTGAATACTCATACTCTTCCTT
TTTCAATATTATTGAAGCATTTATCAGGGTTATTGTCTCATGAGCGGATACATATTTGAATGTATTTAGA
AAAATAAACAAATAGGGGTTCCGCGCACATTTCCCCGAAAAGTGCCACCTGACGTCTAAGAAACCATTAT
TATCATGACATTAACCTATAAA
Features (pLannotate 1.2.2; 6 found; start..end, strand, type, name):
     23..66      -  terminator     bacterial terminator: putative bacterial transcription terminator
     69..90      +  misc_feature   BioBrick prefix: BioBrick prefix for parts that do not start with "ATG"
    204..224     +  misc_feature   BioBrick suffix: universal suffix for all parts
    401..989     -  rep_origin     ori: high-copy-number ColE1/pMB1/pBR322/pUC origin of replication
   1160..2020    -  CDS            AmpR: β-lactamase; bla; confers resistance to ampicillin, carbenicillin, and related antibiotics
   2021..2125    -  promoter       AmpR promoter: bla
