[The description below was written by a language model from this plasmid's Addgene catalogue record, the feature table of its GenBank file and pLannotate feature annotations shown in this document.]
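Description:
U8m is a small synthetic-biology part plasmid from the CIDAR MoClo Extension set, carrying the bicistronic ribosome-binding design BCD24 as a basic "BC" position part for MoClo Golden Gate assembly. It is built on the DVA destination vector backbone (about 2.1 kb; the full sequenced plasmid is about 2.2 kb) and is maintained in E. coli at high copy through a ColE1/pUC-type origin of replication. Selection is with ampicillin, conferred by a β-lactamase gene driven by its native bla promoter. The annotated backbone also contains a putative bacterial transcription terminator just upstream of the cloning region, which would help insulate the part from read-through, and BioBrick prefix and suffix sequences that flank the insert site.

The payload is a 92 bp synthetic sequence, recorded as having been introduced by Gibson cloning. A bicistronic design places a short leader open reading frame with its own ribosome-binding site upstream of a second ribosome-binding site that is translationally coupled to the gene of interest. Ribosomes translating the leader unwind local mRNA structure, making initiation at the downstream gene far less dependent on that gene's sequence. BCD24 is described as a low-expression member of this family. The plasmid has no promoter, coding sequence or reporter of its own. It serves as a donor of the translation-initiation element, to be combined with promoter, coding and terminator parts into bacterial transcription units. The depositor notes that the sequence recombines readily with other BCD elements, which matters when several are used in one construct. The separate GenBank record covers only the 92 bp insert and carries no internal annotation, and the automated feature table does not label the BCD or the Golden Gate sites.
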