Addgene plasmid #121021: U8m
Purpose: MoClo golden gate assembly BC part for BCD24 (low expression bi-cistronic RBS, engineered for downstream context-independence; see https://doi.org/10.1038/nmeth.2404).
Depositing lab: Richard Murray.
Backbone
  Vector backbone: DVA
  Backbone size w/o insert (bp): 2100
  Vector type: Synthetic Biology
Growth in bacteria
  Bacterial resistance: Ampicillin, 100 μg/mL
  Growth temperature: 37°C
  Growth strain: JM109
  Copy number: High Copy
Gene/Insert
  Gene/Insert name: BCD24
  Species: Synthetic
  Insert size (bp): 92
  Cloning method: Gibson Cloning
  Sequencing primers: 5′ AAATAGGCGTATCACGAGGCA; 3′ TTACCGCCTTTGAGTGAGCTG
Terms and licenses: Academic/Nonprofit Terms; Industry Terms: Not Available to Industry
Depositor comments: Recombines readily with other BCD sequences Please see Supplemental Documents for annotated Genbank file.
How to cite: U8m was a gift from Richard Murray (Addgene plasmid # 121021 ; http://n2t.net/addgene:121021 ; RRID:Addgene_121021)
