LOCUS       Exported 92 bp ds-DNA linear SYN 18-MAY-2021
DEFINITION  MoClo golden gate assembly BC part for BCD24 (low expression
            bi-cistronic RBS, engineered for downstream context-independence;
            see https://doi.org/10.1038/nmeth.2404)..
ACCESSION   .
VERSION     .
KEYWORDS    U8m
SOURCE      synthetic DNA construct
  ORGANISM  synthetic DNA construct
REFERENCE   1 (bases 1 to 92)
  TITLE     CIDAR MoClo Extension
REFERENCE   2 (bases 1 to 92)
  AUTHORS   .
  TITLE     Direct Submission
  JOURNAL   Exported May 18, 2021 from SnapGene Server 1.1.58
            http://www.snapgene.com
FEATURES             Location/Qualifiers
     source          1..92
                     /organism="synthetic DNA construct"
                     /mol_type="other DNA"
ORIGIN
        1 tactgggccc aagttcactt aaaaaggaga tcaacaatga aagcaatttt cgtactgaaa
       61 catcttaatc atgcgatgga cggtttctaa tg
//
